Addgene plasmid #12549: pSuper.mBeta826
Depositing lab: Robert Sobol. Depositing organization: University of Pittsburgh (University, School of Medicine, and Cancer Institute). Publication: The role of base excision repair in the sensitivity and resistance to temozolomide-mediated cell death. Trivedi RN, Almeida KH, Fornsaglio JL, Schamus S, Sobol RW. Cancer Res. 2005 Jul 15. 65(14):6394-400. 10.1158/0008-5472.CAN-05-0715 PubMed 16024643.
Backbone
  Vector backbone: pSUPER-Retro
  Backbone manufacturer: Oligoengine
  Backbone size w/o insert (bp): 4488
  Vector type: Mammalian Expression, Retroviral, RNAi
  Selectable markers: Puromycin
Growth in bacteria
  Bacterial resistance: Ampicillin, 100 μg/mL
  Growth temperature: 37°C
  Growth strain: DH5alpha
  Copy number: High Copy
Gene/Insert
  Gene/Insert name: shRNA to mouse polymerase beta
  Species: shRNA oligonucleotide
  Insert size (bp): 65
  Cloning method: Restriction Enzyme; 5′ cloning site BglII (destroyed during cloning); 3′ cloning site HindIII (not destroyed)
  Sequencing primers: 5′ ccctttatccagccctcactc; 3′ tttgcatgtcgctatgtgttc
Terms and licenses: Academic/Nonprofit Terms; Industry Terms: Not Available to Industry
Depositor comments: shRNA oligo sequence - 5'-gatcagtactactgtggtg
How to cite: pSuper.mBeta826 was a gift from Robert Sobol (Addgene plasmid # 12549 ; http://n2t.net/addgene:12549 ; RRID:Addgene_12549)
