[The description below was written by a language model from this plasmid's Addgene catalogue record and pLannotate feature annotations shown in this document.]
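Description:
pSuper.mBeta826 is a retroviral RNAi plasmid built on the pSUPER-Retro backbone and designed to knock down mouse DNA polymerase beta in mammalian cells. A 65 bp hairpin-encoding oligonucleotide was inserted between the BglII and HindIII sites, with the BglII site destroyed on ligation. This places it immediately downstream of the human H1 RNA promoter, a Pol III promoter that drives a short hairpin transcript the cell then processes into an siRNA. In the annotated sequence the H1 cassette lies in the reverse orientation relative to the viral transcript. The hairpin itself is not annotated as a feature, though the gap between the H1 promoter and the residual polylinker fragment matches its expected position.

The viral framework consists of a murine embryonic stem cell virus 5' LTR (spanning the sequence origin), the MESV Ψ packaging signal, a truncated MMLV gag segment lacking its start codon that extends the packaging region, and a ΔU3 self-inactivating 3' LTR. When the plasmid is supplied to a packaging cell line, this allows the genome to be encapsidated and integrated into target cells. The U3 deletion reduces LTR promoter activity after integration. An internal mouse PGK promoter drives puromycin N-acetyltransferase, so stably transduced or transfected cells can be selected with puromycin.

In E. coli the plasmid is maintained through a high-copy ColE1/pUC-type origin. Remnants of lac regulatory sequence are also present. The catalogue lists ampicillin resistance, but no bla gene appears in the feature table for the 4,545 nt depositor sequence, so that record may be incomplete. The associated publication concerns base excision repair and cellular sensitivity to temozolomide, consistent with use of this construct to generate polymerase beta-depleted mouse cells.
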