Features (pLannotate 1.2.2; 14 found; start..end, strand, type, name):
    579..920     +  misc_feature   MESV Ψ: packaging signal of murine embryonic stem cell virus
    987..1403    +  CDS            gag (truncated): truncated Moloney murine leukemia virus (MMLV) gag gene lacking the start codon
   1420..1446    -  misc_feature   MCS (fragment): pBluescript multiple cloning site
   1511..1725    -  promoter       H1 promoter: human H1 RNA promoter
   1736..2235    +  promoter       PGK promoter: mouse phosphoglycerate kinase 1 promoter
   2260..2859    +  CDS            PuroR: puromycin N-acetyltransferase; pac from Streptomyces alboniger; confers resistance to puromycin
   2958..2992    +  LTR            3' LTR (ΔU3) (fragment): self-inactivating 3' long terminal repeat (LTR) from Moloney murine leukemia virus
   2989..3283    +  LTR            3' LTR (ΔU3) (fragment): self-inactivating 3' long terminal repeat (LTR) from Moloney murine leukemia virus
   3476..3492    -  protein_bind   lac operator: The lac repressor binds to the lac operator to inhibit transcription in E. coli. This inhibition can be relieved by adding lactose or isopropyl-β-D-thiogalactopyranoside (IPTG). lac repressor encoded by lacI
   3500..3530    -  promoter       lac promoter: promoter for the E. coli lac operon
   3545..3566    -  protein_bind   CAP binding site: CAP binding activates transcription in the presence of cAMP. E. coli catabolite activator protein
   3579..3671    -  CDS            lacI (fragment): lac repressor; lacI; The lac repressor binds to the lac operator to inhibit transcription in E. coli. This inhibition can be relieved by adding lactose or isopropyl-β-D-thiogalactopyranoside (IPTG).
   3854..4442    -  rep_origin     ori: high-copy-number ColE1/pMB1/pBR322/pUC origin of replication
   4545..515     +  LTR            5' LTR (across the origin): 5' long terminal repeat from murine embryonic stem cell virus
>Addgene plasmid #12549 | pSuper.mBeta826 | depositor full sequence | sequence record 7355 | Author sequence
TGAAAGACCCCACCTGTAGGTTTGGCAAGCTAGCTTAAGTAACGCCATTTTGCAAGGCATGGAAAATACA
TAACTGAGAATAGAGAAGTTCAGATCAAGGTTAGGAACAGAGAGACAGCAGAATATGGGCCAAACAGGAT
ATCTGTGGTAAGCAGTTCCTGCCCCGGCTCAGGGCCAAGAACAGATGGTCCCCAGATGCGGTCCCGCCCT
CAGCAGTTTCTAGAGAACCATCAGATGTTTCCAGGGTGCCCCAAGGACCTGAAATGACCCTGTGCCTTAT
TTGAACTAACCAATCAGTTCGCTTCTCGCTTCTGTTCGCGCGCTTCTGCTCCCCGAGCTCAATAAAAGAG
CCCACAACCCCTCACTCGGCGCGCCAGTCCTCCGATAGACTGCGTCGCCCGGGTACCCGTATTCCCAATA
AAGCCTCTTGCTGTTTGCATCCGAATCGTGGACTCGCTGATCCTTGGGAGGGTCTCCTCAGATTGATTGA
CTGCCCACCTCGGGGGTCTTTCATTTGGAGGTTCCACCGAGATTTGGAGACCCCTGCCCAGGGACCACCG
ACCCCCCCGCCGGGAGGTAAGCTGGCCAGCGGTCGTTTCGTGTCTGTCTCTGTCTTTGTGCGTGTTTGTG
CCGGCATCTAATGTTTGCGCCTGCGTCTGTACTAGTTAGCTAACTAGCTCTGTATCTGGCGGACCCGTGG
TGGAACTGACGAGTTCTGAACACCCGGCCGCAACCCTGGGAGACGTCCCAGGGACTTTGGGGGCCGTTTT
TGTGGCCCGACCTGAGGAAGGGAGTCGATGTGGAATCCGACCCCGTCAGGATATGTGGTTCTGGTAGGAG
ACGAGAACCTAAAACAGTTCCCGCCTCCGTCTGAATTTTTGCTTTCGGTTTGGAACCGAAGCCGCGCGTC
TTGTCTGCTGCAGCGCTGCAGCATCGTTCTGTGTTGTCTCTGTCTGACTGTGTTTCTGTATTTGTCTGAA
AATTAGGGCCAGACTGTTACCACTCCCTTAAGTTTGACCTTAGGTCACTGGAAAGATGTCGAGCGGATCG
CTCACAACCAGTCGGTAGATGTCAAGAAGAGACGTTGGGTTACCTTCTGCTCTGCAGAATGGCCAACCTT
TAACGTCGGATGGCCGCGAGACGGCACCTTTAACCGAGACCTCATCACCCAGGTTAAGATCAAGGTCTTT
TCACCTGGCCCGCATGGACACCCAGACCAGGTCCCCTACATCGTGACCTGGGAAGCCTTGGCTTTTGACC
CCCCTCCCTGGGTCAAGCCCTTTGTACACCCTAAGCCTCCGCCTCCTCTTCCTCCATCCGCCCCGTCTCT
CCCCCTTGAACCTCCTCGTTCGACCCCGCCTCGATCCTCCCTTTATCCAGCCCTCACTCCTTCTCTAGGC
GCCGGAATTAGATCGATCTCTCGAGGTCGACGGTATCGATAAGCTTTTCCAAAAAGATCAGTACTACTGT
GGTGTCTCTTGAACACCACAGTAGTACTGATCGGGGATCTGTGGTCTCATACAGAACTTATAAGATTCCC
AAATCCAAAGACATTTCACGTTTATGGTGATTTCCCAGAACACATAGCGACATGCAAATATTGCAGGGCG
CCACTCCCCTGTCCCTCACAGCCATCTTCCTGCCAGGGCGCACGCGCGCTGGGTGTTCCCGCCTAGTGAC
ACTGGGCCCGCGATTCCTTGGAGCGGGTTGATGACGTCAGCGTTCGAATTCTACCGGGTAGGGGAGGCGC
TTTTCCCAAGGCAGTCTGGAGCATGCGCTTTAGCAGCCCCGCTGGGCACTTGGCGCTACACAAGTGGCCT
CTGGCCTCGCACACATTCCACATCCACCGGTAGGCGCCAACCGGCTCCGTTCTTTGGTGGCCCCTTCGCG
CCACCTTCTACTCCTCCCCTAGTCAGGAAGTTCCCCCCCGCCCCGCAGCTCGCGTCGTGCAGGACGTGAC
AAATGGAAGTAGCACGTCTCACTAGTCTCGTGCAGATGGACAGCACCGCTGAGCAATGGAAGCGGGTAGG
CCTTTGGGGCAGCGGCCAATAGCAGCTTTGCTCCTTCGCTTTCTGGGCTCAGAGGCTGGGAAGGGGTGGG
TCCGGGGGCGGGCTCAGGGGCGGGCTCAGGGGCGGGGCGGGCGCCCGAAGGTCCTCCGGAGGCCCGGCAT
TCTGCACGCTTCAAAAGCGCACGTCTGCCGCGCTGTTCTCCTCTTCCTCATCTCCGGGCCTTTCGACCTG
CAGCCCAAGCTAGCTTACCATGACCGAGTACAAGCCCACGGTGCGCCTCGCCACCCGCGACGACGTCCCC
AGGGCCGTACGCACCCTCGCCGCCGCGTTCGCCGACTACCCCGCCACGCGCCACACCGTCGATCCGGACC
GCCACATCGAGCGGGTCACCGAGCTGCAAGAACTCTTCCTCACGCGCGTCGGGCTCGACATCGGCAAGGT
GTGGGTCGCGGACGACGGCGCCGCGGTGGCGGTCTGGACCACGCCGGAGAGCGTCGAAGCGGGGGCGGTG
TTCGCCGAGATCGGCCCGCGCATGGCCGAGTTGAGCGGTTCCCGGCTGGCCGCGCAGCAACAGATGGAAG
GCCTCCTGGCGCCGCACCGGCCCAAGGAGCCCGCGTGGTTCCTGGCCACCGTCGGCGTCTCGCCCGACCA
CCAGGGCAAGGGTCTGGGCAGCGCCGTCGTGCTCCCCGGAGTGGAGGCGGCCGAGCGCGCCGGGGTGCCC
GCCTTCCTGGAGACCTCCGCGCCCCGCAACCTCCCCTTCTACGAGCGGCTCGGCTTCACCGTCACCGCCG
ACGTCGAGGTGCCCGAAGGACCGCGCACCTGGTGCATGACCCGCAAGCCCGGTGCCTGACGCCCGCCCCA
CGACCCGCAGCGCCCGACCGAAAGGAGCGCACGACCCCATGCATCGATAAAATAAAAGATTTTATTTAGT
CTCCAGAAAAAGGGGGGAATGAAAGACCCCACCTGTAGGTTTGGCAAGCTAGAGAACCATCAGATGTTTC
CAGGGTGCCCCAAGGACCTGAAATGACCCTGTGCCTTATTTGAACTAACCAATCAGTTCGCTTCTCGCTT
CTGTTCGCGCGCTTCTGCTCCCCGAGCTCAATAAAAGAGCCCACAACCCCTCACTCGGCGCGCCAGTCCT
CCGATAGACTGCGTCGCCCGGGTACCCGTGTATCCAATAAACCCTCTTGCAGTTGCATCCGACTTGTGGT
CTCGCTGTTCCTTGGGAGGGTCTCCTCTGAGTGATTGACTACCCGTCAGCGGGGGTCTTTCATGGGTAAC
AGTTTCTTGAAGTTGGAGAACAACATTCTGAGGGTAGGAGTCGAATATTAAGTAATCCTGACTCAATTAG
CCACTGTTTTGAATCCACATACTCCAATACTCCTGAAATAGTTCATTATGGACAGCGCAGAAGAGCTGGG
GAGAATTAATTCGTAATCATGGTCATAGCTGTTTCCTGTGTGAAATTGTTATCCGCTCACAATTCCACAC
AACATACGAGCCGGAAGCATAAAGTGTAAAGCCTGGGGTGCCTAATGAGTGAGCTAACTCACATTAATTG
CGTTGCGCTCACTGCCCGCTTTCCAGTCGGGAAACCTGTCGTGCCAGCTGCATTAATGAATCGGCCAACG
CGCGGGGAGAGGCGGTTTGCGTATTGGGCGCTCTTCCGCTTCCTCGCTCACTGACTCGCTGCGCTCGGTC
GTTCGGCTGCGGCGAGCGGTATCAGCTCACTCAAAGGCGGTAATACGGTTATCCACAGAATCAGGGGATA
ACGCAGGAAAGAACATGTGAGCAAAAGGCCAGCAAAAGGCCAGGAACCGTAAAAAGGCCGCGTTGCTGGC
GTTTTTCCATAGGCTCCGCCCCCCTGACGAGCATCACAAAAATCGACGCTCAAGTCAGAGGTGGCGAAAC
CCGACAGGACTATAAAGATACCAGGCGTTTCCCCCTGGAAGCTCCCTCGTGCGCTCTCCTGTTCCGACCC
TGCCGCTTACCGGATACCTGTCCGCCTTTCTCCCTTCGGGAAGCGTGGCGCTTTCTCATAGCTCACGCTG
TAGGTATCTCAGTTCGGTGTAGGTCGTTCGCTCCAAGCTGGGCTGTGTGCACGAACCCCCCGTTCAGCCC
GACCGCTGCGCCTTATCCGGTAACTATCGTCTTGAGTCCAACCCGGTAAGACACGACTTATCGCCACTGG
CAGCAGCCACTGGTAACAGGATTAGCAGAGCGAGGTATGTAGGCGGTGCTACAGAGTTCTTGAAGTGGTG
GCCTAACTACGGCTACACTAGAAGGACAGTATTTGGTATCTGCGCTCTGCTGAAGCCAGTTACCTTCGGA
AAAAGAGTTGGTAGCTCTTGATCCGGCAAACAAACCACCGCTGGTAGCGGTGGTTTTTTTGTTTGCAAGC
AGCAGATTACGCGCAGAAAAAAAGGATCTCAAGAAGATCCTTTGATCTTTTCTACGGGGTCTGACGCTCA
GTGGAACGAAAACTCACGTTAAGGGATTTTGGTCATGAGATTATCAAAAAGGATCTTCACCTAGA
