>Addgene plasmid #12549 | pSuper.mBeta826 | addgene partial sequence | sequence record 18988 | 12549 with H1
TTTGGGATCTTATAAGTTCTGTATGAGACCACAGATCCCCGATCAGTACTACTGTGGTGTTCAAGAGACA
CCACAGTAGTACTGATCTTTTTGGAAAAGCTTATCGATACCGTCGACCTCGAGAGATCGATCTAATTCCG
GCGCCTAGAGAAGGAGTGAGGGCTGGATAAAGGGAGGATCGAGGCGGGGTCGAACGAGGAGGTTCAAGGG
GGAGAGACGGGGCGGATGGAGGAAGAGGAGGCGGAGGCTTAGGGTGTACAAAGGGCTTGACCCAGGGAGG
GGGGTCAAAAGCCAAGGCTTCCCAGGTCACGATGTAGGGGACCTGGTCTGGGTGTCCATGCGGGCCAGGT
GAAAAGACCTTGATCTTAACCTGGGTGATGAGGTCTCGGTTAAAGGTGCCGTCTCGCGGCCATCCGACGT
TAAAGGTTGGCCATTCTGCAGAGCAGAAGGTAACCCAACGTCTCTTCTTGACATCTACCGACTGGTTGTG
AGCGATCCGCTCGACATCTTTCCAGTGACCTAAGGTCAAACTTAAGGGAGTGGTAACAGTCTGGCCCTAA
TTTTCAGACAAATACAGAAACACAGTCAGACAGAGACAACACAGAACGATGCTGCAGCGCTGCAGCAGAC
AAGACGCGCGGCTTCGGTTCCAAACCGAAAGCAAAAATT
